Addgene plasmid #126300: pGWB14-LYX082
Purpose: With a Nicotiana benthamiana transcription factor in PGWB14 backbone, for Agrobacterium mediated transient or stable expression corresponding transcription factor fused with a C-terminal HA tag.
Depositing lab: Silin Zhong. Depositing organization: Chinese University of Hong Kong.
Backbone
  Vector backbone: pGWB14
  Vector type: Plant Expression
  Selectable markers: Hygromycin
Growth in bacteria
  Bacterial resistance: Kanamycin, 50 μg/mL
  Growth temperature: 37°C
  Growth strain: DH5alpha
  Copy number: Low Copy
Gene/Insert
  Gene/Insert name: Niben101Scf02571g01013.1
  Species: Nicotiana benthamiana
  Promoter: CaMV 35S
  Tag / fusion protein: HA (C terminal on insert)
  Cloning method: Gibson Cloning
Terms and licenses: Academic/Nonprofit Terms; Industry Terms: Not Available to Industry
How to cite: pGWB14-LYX082 was a gift from Silin Zhong (Addgene plasmid # 126300 ; http://n2t.net/addgene:126300 ; RRID:Addgene_126300)
