[The description below was written by a language model from this plasmid's Addgene catalogue record and pLannotate feature annotations shown in this document.]
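Description:
pGWB14-LYX082 is a plant expression binary vector built on the pGWB14 backbone for Agrobacterium-mediated transient or stable expression of a Nicotiana benthamiana transcription factor (gene model Niben101Scf02571g01013.1). The roughly 16.9 kb plasmid is maintained at low copy through the broad-host-range IncP replicon, with oriV and its activator trfA allowing replication in both E. coli and Agrobacterium. The oriT with traJ supports mobilisation. Bacterial selection is by kanamycin (KanR, aphA-3). The backbone also carries remnants typical of this vector lineage, including TetR and a truncated tetracycline efflux gene, an IS1 element, and fragments of ColE1 ori, lacZα, lacI and M13 ori, none of which has a recorded function here.

Three expression units lie between the nopaline-type right and left T-DNA border repeats. In the main cassette, a CaMV 35S promoter drives the transcription factor coding sequence, which the annotation tool matched by similarity to the Arabidopsis probable transcription regulator DDR4. This sequence is flanked by attB1 and attB2 Gateway sites, although the record lists Gibson assembly as the cloning method. It is followed by a 3xHA tag and the NOS terminator, giving a C-terminally HA-tagged protein suitable for immunodetection or immunoprecipitation-based assays. A second 35S-driven cassette, not mentioned in the catalogue fields, encodes the tomato bushy stunt virus P19 silencing suppressor with a CaMV poly(A) signal. P19 binds siRNAs and generally boosts transgene expression in agroinfiltrated leaves. The third unit, in the opposite orientation, is a 35S-driven hygromycin resistance gene with a NOS terminator, used to select stably transformed plants.
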