Features (pLannotate 1.2.2; 36 found; start..end, strand, type, name):
      3..89      -  CDS            traI (fragment): TRAI6_ECOLX - Experimental evidence at protein level: Swiss-Prot protein existence level 1. The initiation process of transfer DNA synthesis requires the interaction of at least three plasmid-specific components (TraH, I, and J) at the transfer origin resulting in the assembly of a specialised nucleoprotein complex - the relaxosome. Site- and strand-specific cleavage at the transfer origin is dependent on TraI and TraJ. From Escherichia coli.
    127..498     -  CDS            traJ: oriT-recognizing protein; traJ
    531..640     -  oriT           oriT: incP origin of transfer
    772..962     +  rep_origin     ori (fragment): high-copy-number ColE1/pMB1/pBR322/pUC origin of replication
   1321..1971    -  CDS            TetR: tetracycline resistance regulatory protein; tetR
   2077..2326    +  CDS            TcR (fragment): tetracycline efflux protein; tetA; confers resistance to tetracycline
   2436..2460    -  misc_feature   RB T-DNA repeat: right border repeat from nopaline C58 T-DNA
   2490..2508    +  misc_feature   MCS (fragment): pUC18/19 multiple cloning site
   2559..2904    +  promoter       CaMV 35S promoter: strong constitutive promoter from cauliflower mosaic virus
   2856..2902    +  promoter       minimal CaMV 35S promoter: minimal 35S promoter from cauliflower mosaic virus
   2914..2932    -  misc_feature   MCS (fragment): pUC18/19 multiple cloning site
   2943..3458    +  CDS            P19_TBSVC: Experimental evidence at protein level: Swiss-Prot protein existence level 1. Acts as a suppressor of RNA-mediated gene silencing, also known as post-transcriptional gene silencing (PTGS), a mechanism of plant viral defense that limits the accumulation of viral RNAs. Binds to short interfering RNAs (siRNAs) with high affinity. Acts as a molecular caliper to specifically select siRNAs based on the length of the duplex region of the RNA (By similarity). From Tomato bushy stunt virus (strain Cherry) (TBSV).
   3531..3707    +  polyA_signal   CaMV poly(A) signal: cauliflower mosaic virus polyadenylation signal
   4210..4551    +  promoter       CaMV 35S promoter: strong constitutive promoter from cauliflower mosaic virus
   4577..4601    +  protein_bind   attB1: mutant version of attB; recombination site for the Gateway® BP reaction BP Clonase™
   4751..6982    +  CDS            DDR4: DDR4_ARATH - Experimental evidence at protein level: Swiss-Prot protein existence level 1. Probable transcription regulator. From Arabidopsis thaliana (Mouse-ear cress).
   6993..7017    -  protein_bind   attB2: mutant version of attB; recombination site for the Gateway® BP reaction BP Clonase™
   7046..7135    +  CDS            3xHA: three tandem HA epitope tags
   7169..7421    +  terminator     NOS terminator: nopaline synthase terminator and poly(A) signal
   7850..8102    -  terminator     NOS terminator: nopaline synthase terminator and poly(A) signal
   8126..8554    -  CDS            nos (fragment): DHNO_AGRT7 - Protein inferred from homology: Swiss-Prot protein existence level 3. From Agrobacterium tumefaciens (strain T37).
   8570..9595    -  CDS            HygR: aminoglycoside phosphotransferase from E. coli; aph(4)-Ia; confers resistance to hygromycin
   9605..9949    -  promoter       CaMV 35S promoter: strong constitutive promoter from cauliflower mosaic virus
   9606..9652    -  promoter       minimal CaMV 35S promoter: minimal 35S promoter from cauliflower mosaic virus
  10087..10242   +  CDS            lacZα (fragment) (sequence partly withheld): LacZα fragment of β-galactosidase; lacZ fragment
  10240..10540   +  rep_origin     M13 ori (fragment) (sequence partly withheld): M13 bacteriophage origin of replication; arrow indicates direction of (+) strand synthesis
  10541..10671   +  CDS            lacI (fragment): lac repressor; lacI; The lac repressor binds to the lac operator to inhibit transcription in E. coli. This inhibition can be relieved by adding lactose or isopropyl-β-D-thiogalactopyranoside (IPTG).
  10725..10749   -  misc_feature   LB T-DNA repeat: left border repeat from nopaline C58 T-DNA
  12206..12325   -  CDS            tetR (fragment): TETR1_ECOLX - Experimental evidence at protein level: Swiss-Prot protein existence level 1. TetR is the repressor of the tetracycline resistance element; its N-terminal region forms a helix-turn-helix structure and binds DNA. Binding of tetracycline to TetR reduces the repressor affinity for the tetracycline resistance gene (tetA) promoter operator sites. From Escherichia coli.
  12345..13493   -  CDS            trfA: trans-acting replication protein that binds to and activates oriV
  13792..14586   -  CDS            KanR: aminoglycoside phosphotransferase; aphA-3; confers resistance to kanamycin
  14778..15545   +  mobile_element IS1: prokaryotic transposable element IS1
  15554..15703   -  CDS            satA (fragment): STA_BACSU - Also known as yyaR. Experimental evidence at protein level: Swiss-Prot protein existence level 1. Involved in resistance to streptothricin, a broad-spectrum antibiotic produced by streptomycetes. Detoxifies streptothricin via acetylation of the beta amino group of the first beta-lysyl moiety of streptothricin. From Bacillus subtilis (strain 168).
  15702..15896   -  CDS            satA (fragment): STA_BACSU - Also known as yyaR. Experimental evidence at protein level: Swiss-Prot protein existence level 1. Involved in resistance to streptothricin, a broad-spectrum antibiotic produced by streptomycetes. Detoxifies streptothricin via acetylation of the beta amino group of the first beta-lysyl moiety of streptothricin. From Bacillus subtilis (strain 168).
  15899..16174   -  CDS            klaC (fragment): KLAC_ECOLX - Also known as telB. Protein predicted: Swiss-Prot protein existence level 4. Belongs to the kla operon, which is associated with cryptic tellurite resistance, and IncW plasmid fertility inhibition. From Escherichia coli.
  16238..16869   -  rep_origin     oriV: incP origin of replication
>Addgene plasmid #126300 | pGWB14-LYX082 | addgene full sequence | sequence record 246941 | Addgene NGS Result
TCGGTCTTGCCTTGCTCGTCGGTGATGTACTTCACCAGCTCCGCGAAGTCGCTCTTCTTGATGGAGCGCA
TGGGGACGTGCTTGGCAATCACGCGCACCCCCCGGCCGTTTTAGCGGCTAAAAAAGTCATGGCTCTGCCC
TCGGGCGGACCACGCCCATCATGACCTTGCCAAGCTCGTCCTGCTTCTCTTCGATCTTCGCCAGCAGGGC
GAGGATCGTGGCATCACCGAACCGCGCCGTGCGCGGGTCGTCGGTGAGCCAGAGTTTCAGCAGGCCGCCC
AGGCGGCCCAGGTCGCCATTGATGCGGGCCAGCTCGCGGACGTGCTCATAGTCCACGACGCCCGTGATTT
TGTAGCCCTGGCCGACGGCCAGCAGGTAGGCCGACAGGCTCATGCCGGCCGCCGCCGCCTTTTCCTCAAT
CGCTCTTCGTTCGTCTGGAAGGCAGTACACCTTGATAGGTGGGCTGCCCTTCCTGGTTGGCTTGGTTTCA
TCAGCCATCCGCTTGCCCTCATCTGTTACGCCGGCGGTAGCCGGCCAGCCTCGCAGAGCAGGATTCCCGT
TGAGCACCGCCAGGTGCGAATAAGGGACAGTGAAGAAGGAACACCCGCTCGCGGGTGGGCCTACTTCACC
TATCCTGCCCGGCTGACGCCGTTGGATACACCAAGGAAAGTCTACACGAACCCTTTGGCAAAATCCTGTA
TATCGTGCGAAAAAGGATGGATATACCGAAAAAATCGCTATAATGACCCCGAAGCAGGGTTATGCAGCGG
AAAAGCGCCACGCTTCCCGAAGGGAGAAAGGCGGACAGGTATCCGGTAAGCGGCAGGGTCGGAACAGGAG
AGCGCACGAGGGAGCTTCCAGGGGGAAACGCCTGGTATCTTTATAGTCCTGTCGGGTTTCGCCACCTCTG
ACTTGAGCGTCGATTTTTGTGATGCTCGTCAGGGGGGCGGAGCCTATGGAAAAACGCCAGCAACGCGGCC
TTTTTACGGTTCCTGGCCTTTTGCTGGCCTTTTGCTCACATGTTCTTTCCTGCGTTATCCCCTGATTCTG
TGGATAACCGTATTACCGCCTTTGAGTGAGCTGATACCGCTCGCCGCAGCCGAACGACCGAGCGCAGCGA
GTCAGTGAGCGAGGAAGCGGAAGAGCGCCAGAAGGCCGCCAGAGAGGCCGAGCGCGGCCGTGAGGCTTGG
ACGCTAGGGCAGGGCATGAAAAAGCCCGTAGCGGGCTGCTACGGGCGTCTGACGCGGTGGAAAGGGGGAG
GGGATGTTGTCTACATGGCTCTGCTGTAGTGAGTGGGTTGCGCTCCGGCAGCGGTCCTGATCAATCGTCA
CCCTTTCTCGGTCCTTCAACGTTCCTGACAACGAGCCTCCTTTTCGCCAATCCATCGACAATCACCGCGA
GTCCCTGCTCGAACGCTGCGTCCGGACCGGCTTCGTCGAAGGCGTCTATCGCGGCCCGCAACAGCGGCGA
GAGCGGAGCCTGTTCAACGGTGCCGCCGCGCTCGCCGGCATCGCTGTCGCCGGCCTGCTCCTCAAGCACG
GCCCCAACAGTGAAGTAGCTGATTGTCATCAGCGCATTGACGGCGTCCCCGGCCGAAAAACCCGCCTCGC
AGAGGAAGCGAAGCTGCGCGTCGGCCGTTTCCATCTGCGGTGCGCCCGGTCGCGTGCCGGCATGGATGCG
CGCGCCATCGCGGTAGGCGAGCAGCGCCTGCCTGAAGCTGCGGGCATTCCCGATCAGAAATGAGCGCCAG
TCGTCGTCGGCTCTCGGCACCGAATGCGTATGATTCTCCGCCAGCATGGCTTCGGCCAGTGCGTCGAGCA
GCGCCCGCTTGTTCCTGAAGTGCCAGTAAAGCGCCGGCTGCTGAACCCCCAACCGTTCCGCCAGTTTGCG
TGTCGTCAGACCGTCTACGCCGACCTCGTTCAACAGGTCCAGGGCGGCACGGATCACTGTATTCGGCTGC
AACTTTGTCATGCTTGACACTTTATCACTGATAAACATAATATGTCCACCAACTTATCAGTGATAAAGAA
TCCGCGCGTTCAATCGGACCAGCGGAGGCTGGTCCGGAGGCCAGACGTGAAACCCAACATACCCCTGATC
GTAATTCTGAGCACTGTCGCGCTCGACGCTGTCGGCATCGGCCTGATTATGCCGGTGCTGCCGGGCCTCC
TGCGCGATCTGGTTCACTCGAACGACGTCACCGCCCACTATGGCATTCTGCTGGCGCTGTATGCGTTGGT
GCAATTTGCCTGCGCACCTGTGCTGGGCGCGCTGTCGGATCGTTTCGGGCGGCGGCCAATCTTGCTCGTC
TCGCTGGCCGGCGCCAGATCTGGGGAACCCTGTGGTTGGCATGCACATACAAATGGACGAACGGATAAAC
CTTTTCACGCCCTTTTAAATATCCGATTATTCTAATAAACGCTCTTTTCTCTTAGGTTTACCCGCCAATA
TATCCTGTCAAACACTGATAGTTTAAACGTTGCGATTAAGAATTCGAGCTCGGTACCCCCCTACTCCAAA
AATGTCAAAGATACAGTCTCAGAAGACCAAAGGGCTATTGAGACTTTTCAACAAAGGGTAATTTCGGGAA
ACCTCCTCGGATTCCATTGCCCAGCTATCTGTCACTTCATCGAAAGGACAGTAGAAAAGGAAGGTGGCTC
CTACAAATGCCATCATTGCGATAAAGGAAAGGCTATCATTCAAGATGCCTCTGCCGACAGTGGTCCCAAA
GATGGACCCCCACCCACGAGGAGCATCGTGGAAAAAGAAGACGTTCCAACCACGTCTTCAAAGCAAGTGG
ATTGATGTGACATCTCCACTGACGTAAGGGATGACGCACAATCCCACTATCCTTCGCAAGACCCTTCCTC
TATATAAGGAAGTTCATTTCATTTGGAGAGGACAGCCCAAGCTTCGACTCTAGAGGATCCCCTTAAATCG
ATATGGAACGAGCTATACAAGGAAACGACGCTAGGGAACAAGCTAACAGTGAACGTTGGGATGGAGGATC
AGGAGGTACCACTTCTCCCTTCAAACTTCCTGACGAAAGTCCGAGTTGGACTGAGTGGCGGCTACATAAC
GATGAGACGAATTCGAATCAAGATAATCCCCTTGGTTTCAAGGAAAGCTGGGGTTTCGGGAAAGTTGTAT
TTAAGAGATATCTCAGATACGACAGGACGGAAGCTTCACTGCACAGAGTCCTTGGATCTTGGACGGGAGA
TTCGGTTAACTATGCAGCATCTCGATTTTTCGGTTTCGACCAGATCGGATGTACCTATAGTATTCGGTTT
CGAGGAGTTAGTATCACCGTTTCTGGAGGGTCTCGAACTCTTCAGCATCTCTGTGAGATGGCAATTCGGT
CTAAGCAAGAACTGCTACAGCTTGCCCCAATCGAAGTGGAAAGTAATGTATCAAGAGGATGCCCTGAAGG
TACTCAAACCTTCGAAAAAGAAAGCGAGTAAGTCGAGGGCGAGCTCGAATTCGGTACGCTGAAATCACCA
GTCTCTCTCTACAAATCTATCTCTCTCTATTTTCTCCATAAATAATGTGTGAGTAGTTTCCCGATAAGGG
AAATTAGGGTTCTTATAGGGTTTCGCTCATGTGTTGAGCATATAAGAAACCCTTAGTATGTATTTGTATT
TGTAAAATACTTCTATCAATAAAATTTCTAATTCCTAAAACCAAAATCCAGTACTAAAATCCAGATCTCC
CTGCAGGTCCCCAGATTAGCCTTTTCAATTTCAGAAAGAATGCTAACCCACAGATGGTTAGAGAGGCTTA
CGCAGCAGGTCTCATCAAGACGATCTACCCGAGCAATAATCTCCAGGAAATCAAATACCTTCCCAAGAAG
GTTAAAGATGCAGTCAAAAGATTCAGGACTAACTGCATCAAGAACACAGAGAAAGATATATTTCTCAAGA
TCAGAAGTACTATTCCAGTATGGACGATTCAAGGCTTGCTTCACAAACCAAGGCAAGTAATAGAGATTGG
AGTCTCTAAAAAGGTAGTTCCCACTGAATCAAAGGCCATGGAGTCAAAGATTCAAATAGAGGACCTAACA
GAACTCGCCGTAAAGACTGGCGAACAGTTCATACAGAGTCTCTTACGACTCAATGACAAGAAGAAAATCT
TCGTCAACATGGTGGAGCACGACACACTTGTCTACTCCAAAAATATCAAAGATACAGTCTCAGAAGACCA
AAGGGCAATTGAGACTTTTCAACAAAGGGTAATATCCGGAAACCTCCTCGGATTCCATTGCCCAGCTATC
TGTCACTTTATTGTGAAGATAGTGGAAAAGGAAGGTGGCTCCTACAAATGCCATCATTGCGATAAAGGAA
AGGCCATCGTTGAAGATGCCTCTGCCGACAGTGGTCCCAAAGATGGACCCCCACCCACGAGGAGCATCGT
GGAAAAAGAAGACGTTCCAACCACGTCTTCAAAGCAAGTGGATTGATGTGATATCTCCACTGACGTAAGG
GATGACGCACAATCCCACTATCCTTCGCAAGACCCTTCCTCTATATAAGGAAGTTCATTTCATTTGGAGA
GAACACGGGGGACTCTAGAGTTATCAACAAGTTTGTACAAAAAAGCAGGCTCCACCACTAGTATGTCCGA
CCCACAGCCCTCCTCGATCCAACACGATACAACCAATACCCACTCGGAAAACAAAGCTGAAAACAACTAT
AACAACAGTAACAGTAATAGTAATGCTAATAACACTAGTAGTAATAACAATATAGTTGTCAGGAGAGAGA
GGCCGGCGAGGGAGTGTACGAAAAGGGCAGCGGCGAGGTTACAAGCGGCAGCAGCGGCGGAGGCGGAGGC
TGCTGCTGCAGTGAGGAAGAAAAAGTCTGGAGTTAGGAAAGAAAGGTTAGCGGCTAGGTTATTGAGGGAG
GAGGAGGATGAGGAGGAGAAGTTTCTAGAAGGTGATAATGATGATGAGGAAGGCGAAGAAGATGGGTCGC
CGTCTTCGTCGAGGCAACAATGCAGCAAGATTGTCACACAGCTTGTGGGAGAGCCCGAGCCTTCGCAGTT
GCCACGGTGGAACCTGCGGTCCATGTGGCAGTTAGCTTCCATATTGAATTTCTTGAATGTTTTTAGGCCT
TTATTGAATATTAGAGTGGAGTTCTCAGCGGAGGAATTTGAAACAGCATTAATTACTCCAAATGACACAC
TTGGTGATATACATATGCCTTTGCTAAAGGCAATTCCACCAGTTACCCGAGTGGCACTTGGACACAATAC
ATGGATTACGGTTTTGTGCAGGAAATTAAGAGATTGGTGGCATTGGGTTGCTGAAGGGGAACTACCTATA
GTTGCGTCACATGGGGCTGAAATTGAAGCTTATAATGCACTAGATCCTGCAGTCCGGGTGGTGATTTTGA
AAGCACTATGTGATATTCGTGTTGAGCAAGAAGATATTCGTAACTACATAGACGACTCCTTGAAACAAGG
TGTTCGCCTTTCACTTTTCCGAAAAGAGCGTATTGGCGGTGATTCTCATGGAATTTCGTACTGGTATGAG
GACGATCCTATCATTGGGCATCGATTATACCGAGAGATTAGAAAGGTTGAAGTCAAGAAAGGAAAGGGCA
AGAATGTTCCGGCAATACCTCACTCATGTTACCAGTGGGAAACTGTTGCAACTAATTTCGATGAATTCGG
GGATGTTTCTGAGAAGCTATTCACGAGTAAAAATAGAACAGAGGCTTCTGTTGGAAAGAAGTTGAAAAAT
GACATGCTTCCTGAGGTTGAGAGGGTCCACAAGAGGAAAGAGAAATTGCTGAAGAAACAACATAGACAAG
CATTGATGCTTGATAACATGCTAAATATGGATGGTCTTGGTGGTGGACGCGCCTTGCGGGGTAGGAAGCC
TGTGACCTACACATTTGATGATTACGATCGGTCAATTAATGAGGCTATCAAGCTAACCAAGAAGAATCAA
CCATCCCCAGAACCTACTTTGAGGAGAGAAGCTGCTACGAAGTATGAAACTTCTATAAATGGTAGATTGG
GTAGTCCTCCACACTTGTCTCAACATGTGTCTTTCAGAGTGCGTTCTCCTAAATCACCTGAATACGATGA
ATATGACGAAGACAATGAAGATGAACTATTAGATCGAAGCAATCGTACGAGGCAGAGACCCCAACGCTAT
TCTGCATCAGAGTTTGTTGAAGCAATATCTGAAAATGAGGCAGATGTTGACAGTGATGATGATATAATGG
GTGAAGCAGTATATGATGAAGAATATTTAAGGAAACGAAAACATCGGAAGGTGTCAAGTAGCTCGGAAGG
AGATGATGAGTACCACTGGGATGAAGAAAATCCTGAAGATGAAGAAGAGGAGGATGAAGATGAAGCAGAT
TCCCTAAGTGCCAGTGACGAGAGCGATGAGCCACGGAGATTTAAGAAACTGCCTGGTCGTACAAGAAGAG
AAACCAAGTTGAGGTCAGTGGGCAACCTTCAGTCAGGTTTAAGACGCAGTAACAGGGCAACCAGAAACCG
TATTAATTATAGCCATTTAGAGCTGTCAGAATCTGAGCCCGAGTCAATGAAACCTGAGAAGTCAAATGGA
TCCGAAGAGCAATATGATGCAATTGACAGGGCAACCAGAAACCGTATCAATTATAGCCGTTTAGAACTGT
CAGAATCTGAGCCCGAGTCAATGAAACCTGAGAAGTCAAATGGATCCGAAGAGCAATATTATGCAAGTGA
TAATGCTGAGTTCTCGATGGGAAGTGAAAACACAGAGGAAAACTATGAGAATCAGGAGGTGAAAGCTGAG
CAACCTGTTGATGTACCATCTGAGATGGCAACAACAGATCAAAACAATGTACCAAAGAGAACAAGCAGTC
CAGGTCAAGATGATGTTGAAAGTGGAGGGAAAAGGCGCTTTCTTGATCTTAATGAGCTTGCTCCATGTTC
TGGATTTGACGATGGTCCCAATTCAGTGATGAAAGATGATGGTCCAGATGACTTTCCCGGGGACCCAGCT
TTCTTGTACAAAGTGGTTGATAACAGCGGGTTAATTAACATCTTTTACCCATACGATGTTCCTGACTATG
CGGGCTATCCCTATGACGTCCCGGACTATGCAGGATCCTATCCATATGACGTTCCAGATTACGCTGCTCA
GTGCAGCGCTTAGAGCTCGAATTTCCCCGATCGTTCAAACATTTGGCAATAAAGTTTCTTAAGATTGAAT
CCTGTTGCCGGTCTTGCGATGATTATCATATAATTTCTGTTGAATTACGTTAAGCATGTAATAATTAACA
TGTAATGCATGACGTTATTTATGAGATGGGTTTTTATGATTAGAGTCCCGCAATTATACATTTAATACGC
GATAGAAAACAAAATATAGCGCGCAAACTAGGATAAATTATCGCGCGCGGTGTCATCTATGTTACTAGAT
CGGGAATTAGCTTCATCAACGCAAGACATGCGCACGACCGTCTGACAGGAGAGGAATTTCCGACGAGCAC
AGAAAGGACTTGCTCTTGGACGTAGGCCTATTTCTCAGGCACATGTATCAAGTGTTCGGACGTGGGTTTT
CGATGGTGTATCAGCCGCCGCCAACTGGGAGATGAGGAGGCTTTCTTGGGGGGCAGTCAGCAGTTCATTT
CACAAGACAGAGGAACTTGTAAGGAGATGCACTGATTTATCTTGGCGCAAACCAGCAGGACGAATTAGTG
GGAATAGCCCGCGAATATCTAAGTTATGCCTGTCGGCATGAGCAGAAACTTCCAATTCGAAACAGTTTGG
AGAGGTTGTTTTTGGGCATACCTTTTGTTAGTCAGCCTCTCGATTGCTCATCGTCATTACACAGTACCGA
AGTTTGATCGATCTAGTAACATAGATGACACCGCGCGCGATAATTTATCCTAGTTTGCGCGCTATATTTT
GTTTTCTATCGCGTATTAAATGTATAATTGCGGGACTCTAATCATAAAAACCCATCTCATAAATAACGTC
ATGCATTACATGTTAATTATTACATGCTTAACGTAATTCAACAGAAATTATATGATAATCATCGCAAGAC
CGGCAACAGGATTCAATCTTAAGAAACTTTATTGCCAAATGTTTGAACGATCTGCTTCGACGCACTCCTT
CTTTACTCCACCATCTCGTCCTTATTGAAAACGTGGGTAGCACCAAAACGAATCAAGTCGCTGGAACTGA
AGTTACCAATCACGCTGGATGATTTGCCAGTTGGATTAATCTTGCCTTTCCCCGCATGAATAATATTGAT
GAATGCATGCGTGAGGGGTATTTCGATTTTGGCAATAGCTGCAATTGCCGCGACATCCTCCAACGAGCAT
AATTCTTCAGAAAAATAGCGATGTTCCATGTTGTCAGGGCATGCATGATGCACGTTATGAGGTGACGGTG
CTAGGCAGTATTCCCTCAAAGTTTCATAGTCAGTATCATATTCATCATTGCATTCCTGCAAGAGAGAATT
GAGACGCAATCCACACGCTGCGGCAACCTTCCGGCGTTCGTGGTCTATTTGCTCTTGGACGTTGCAAACG
TAAGTGTTGGATCCCGGTCGGCATCTACTCTATTCCTTTGCCCTCGGACGAGTGCTGGGGCGTCGGTTTC
CACTATCGGCGAGTACTTCTACACAGCCATCGGTCCAGACGGCCGCGCTTCTGCGGGCGATTTGTGTACG
CCCGACAGTCCCGGCTCCGGATCGGACGATTGCGTCGCATCGACCCTGCGCCCAAGCTGCATCATCGAAA
TTGCCGTCAACCAAGCTCTGATAGAGTTGGTCAAGACCAATGCGGAGCATATACGCCCGGAGCCGCGGCG
ATCCTGCAAGCTCCGGATGCCTCCGCTCGAAGTAGCGCGTCTGCTGCTCCATACAAGCCAACCACGGCCT
CCAGAAGAAGATGTTGGCGACCTCGTATTGGGAATCCCCGAACATCGCCTCGCTCCAGTCAATGACCGCT
GTTATGCGGCCATTGTCCGTCAGGACATTGTTGGAGCCGAAATCCGCGTGCACGAGGTGCCGGACTTCGG
GGCAGTCCTCGGCCCAAAGCATCAGCTCATCGAGAGCCTGCGCGACGGACGCACTGACGGTGTCGTCCAT
CACAGTTTGCCAGTGATACACATGGGGATCAGCAATCGCGCATATGAAATCACGCCATGTAGTGTATTGA
CCGATTCCTTGCGGTCCGAATGGGCCGAACCCGCTCGTCTGGCTAAGATCGGCCGCAGCGATCGCATCCA
TGGCCTCCGCGACCGGCTGCAGAACAGCGGGCAGTTCGGTTTCAGGCAGGTCTTGCAACGTGACACCCTG
TGCACGGCGGGAGATGCAATAGGTCAGGCTCTCGCTGAATTCCCCAATGTCAAGCACTTCCGGAATCGGG
AGCGCGGCCGATGCAAAGTGCCGATAAACATAACGATCTTTGTAGAAACCATCGGCGCAGCTATTTACCC
GCAGGACATATCCACGCCCTCCTACATCGAAGCTGAAAGCACGAGATTCTTCGCCCTCCGAGAGCTGCAT
CAGGTCGGAGACGCTGTCGAACTTTTCGATCAGAAACTTCTCGACAGACGTCGCGGTGAGTTCAGGCTTT
TTCATATCGGGGTCGTCCTCTCCAAATGAAATGAACTTCCTTATATAGAGGAAGGGTCTTGCGAAGGATA
GTGGGATTGTGCGTCATCCCTTACGTCAGTGGAGATATCACATCAATCCACTTGCTTTGAAGACGTGGTT
GGAACGTCTTCTTTTTCCACGATGCTCCTCGTGGGTGGGGGTCCATCTTTGGGACCACTGTCGGCAGAGG
CATCTTGAACGATAGCCTTTCCTTTATCGCAATGATGGCATTTGTAGGTGCCACCTTCCTTTTCTACTGT
CCTTTTGATGAAGTGACAGATAGCTGGGCAATGGAATCCGAGGAGGTTTCCCGATATTACCCTTTGTTGA
AAAGTCTCAATAGCCCTTTGGTCTTCTGAGACTGTATCTTTGATATTCTTGGAGTAGACGAGAGTGTCGT
GCTCCACCATGTTGACGGATCTCTAGGACGCGTCGACGCGTCGACGCGTCGACGCGTCGACGCGTCCTAG
AAGCTAATTCACTGGCCGTCGTTTTACAACGTCGTGACTGGGAAAACCCTGGCGTTACCCAACTTAATCG
CCTTGCAGCACATCCCCCTTTCGCCAGCTGGCGTAATAGCGAAGAGGCCCGCACCGATCGCCCTTCCCAA
CAGTTGCGCAGCCTGAATG
[44 nt withheld, positions 10240-10283]
C
[141 nt withheld, positions 10285-10425]
CCTTTGACGTTGGAGTCCACGTTCTTT
[37 nt withheld, positions 10453-10489]
ACCCTATCTCGGGCTATTCTTTTGATTTATAAGGGATTTTGCCGATTTCGGAACCACCATCAAACAGGAT
TTTCGCCTGCTGGGGCAAACCAGCGTGGACCGCTTGCTGCAACTCTCTCAGGGCCAGGCGGTGAAGGGCA
ATCAGCTGTTGCCCGTCTCACTGGTGAAAAGAAAAACCACCCCAGTACATTAAAAACGTCCGCAATGTGT
TATTAAGTTGTCTAAGCGTCAATTTGTTTACACCACAATATATCCTGCCACCAGCCAGCCAACAGCTCCC
CGACCGGCAGCTCGGCACAAAATCACCACTCGATACAGGCAGCCCATCAGTCCGGGACGGCGTCAGCGGG
AGAGCCGTTGTAAGGCGGCAGACTTTGCTCATGTTACCGATGCTATTCGGAAGAACGGCAACTAAGCTGC
CGGGTTTGAAACACGGATGATCTCGCGGAGGGTAGCATGTTGATTGTAACGATGACAGAGCGTTGCTGCC
TGTGATCAAATATCATCTCCCTCGCAGAGATCCGAATTATCAGCCTTCTTATTCATTTCTCGCTTAACCG
TGACAGGCTGTCGATCTTGAGAACTATGCCGACATAATAGGAAATCGCTGGATAAAGCCGCTGAGGAAGC
TGAGTGGCGCTATTTCTTTAGAAGTGAACGTTGACGATATCAACTCCCCTATCCATTGCTCACCGAATGG
TACAGGTCGGGGACCCGAAGTTCCGACTGTCGGCCTGATGCATCCCCGGCTGATCGACCCCAGATCTGGG
GCTGAGAAAGCCCAGTAAGGAAACAACTGTAGGTTCGAGTCGCGAGATCCCCCGGAACCAAAGGAAGTAG
GTTAAACCCGCTCCGATCAGGCCGAGCCACGCCAGGCCGAGAACATTGGTTCCTGTAGGCATCGGGATTG
GCGGATCAAACACTAAAGCTACTGGAACGAGCAGAAGTCCTCCGGCCGCCAGTTGCCAGGCGGTAAAGGT
GAGCAGAGGCACGGGAGGTTGCCACTTGCGGGTCAGCACGGTTCCGAACGCCATGGAAACCGCCCCCGCC
AGGCCCGCTGCGACGCCGACAGGATCTAGCGCTGCGTTTGGTGTCAACACCAACAGCGCCACGCCCGCAG
TTCCGCAAATAGCCCCCAGGACCGCCATCAATCGTATCGGGCTACCTAGCAGAGCGGCAGAGATGAACAC
GACCATCAGCGGCTGCACAGCGCCTACCGTCGCCGCGACCCCGCCCGGCAGGCGGTAGACCGAAATAAAC
AACAAGCTCCAGAATAGCGAAATATTAAGTGCGCCGAGGATGAAGATGCGCATCCACCAGATTCCCGTTG
GAATCTGTCGGACGATCATCACGAGCAATAAACCCGCCGGCAACGCCCGCAGCAGCATACCGGCGACCCC
TCGGCCTCGCTGTTCGGGCTCCACGAAAACGCCGGACAGATGCGCCTTGTGAGCGTCCTTGGGGCCGTCC
TCCTGTTTGAAGACCGACAGCCCAATGATCTCGCCGTCGATGTAGGCGCCGAATGCCACGGCATCTCGCA
ACCGTTCAGCGAACGCCTCCATGGGCTTTTTCTCCTCGTGCTCGTAAACGGACCCGAACATCTCTGGAGC
TTTCTTCAGGGCCGACAATCGGATCTCGCGGAAATCCTGCACGTCGGCCGCTCCAAGCCGTCGAATCTGA
GCCTTAATCACAATTGTCAATTTTAATCCTCTGTTTATCGGCAGTTCGTAGAGCGCGCCGTGCGTCCCGA
GCGATACTGAGCGAAGCAAGTGCGTCGAGCAGTGCCCGCTTGTTCCTGAAATGCCAGTAAAGCGCTGGCT
GCTGAACCCCCAGCCGGAACTGACCCCACAAGGCCCTAGCGTTTGCAATGCACCAGGTCATCATTGACCC
AGGCGTGTTCCACCAGGCCGCTGCCTCGCAACTCTTCGCAGGCTTCGCCGACCTGCTCGCGCCACTTCTT
CACGCGGGTGGAATCCGATCCGCACATGAGGCGGAAGGTTTCCAGCTTGAGCGGGTACGGCTCCCGGTGC
GAGCTGAAATAGTCGAACATCCGTCGGGCCGTCGGCGACAGCTTGCGGTACTTCTCCCATATGAATTTCG
TGTAGTGGTCGCCAGCAAACAGCACGACGATTTCCTCGTCGATCAGGACCTGGCAACGGGACGTTTTCTT
GCCACGGTCCAGGACGCGGAAGCGGTGCAGCAGCGACACCGATTCCAGGTGCCCAACGCGGTCGGACGTG
AAGCCCATCGCCGTCGCCTGTAGGCGCGACAGGCATTCCTCGGCCTTCGTGTAATACCGGCCATTGATCG
ACCAGCCCAGGTCCTGGCAAAGCTCGTAGAACGTGAAGGTGATCGGCTCGCCGATAGGGGTGCGCTTCGC
GTACTCCAACACCTGCTGCCACACCAGTTCGTCATCGTCGGCCCGCAGCTCGACGCCGGTGTAGGTGATC
TTCACGTCCTTGTTGACGTGGAAAATGACCTTGTTTTGCAGCGCCTCGCGCGGGATTTTCTTGTTGCGCG
TGGTGAACAGGGCAGAGCGGGCCGTGTCGTTTGGCATCGCTCGCATCGTGTCCGGCCACGGCGCAATATC
GAACAAGGAAAGCTGCATTTCCTTGATCTGCTGCTTCGTGTGTTTCAGCAACGCGGCCTGCTTGGCCTCG
CTGACCTGTTTTGCCAGGTCCTCGCCGGCGGTTTTTCGCTTCTTGGTCGTCATAGTTCCTCGCGTGTCGA
TGGTCATCGACTTCGCCAAACCTGCCGCCTCCTGTTCGAGACGACGCGAACGCTCCACGGCGGCCGATGG
CGCGGGCAGGGCAGGGGGAGCCAGTTGCACGCTGTCGCGCTCGATCTTGGCCGTAGCTTGCTGGACCATC
GAGCCGACGGACTGGAAGGTTTCGCGGGGCGCACGCATGACGGTGCGGCTTGCGATGGTTTCGGCATCCT
CGGCGGAAAACCCCGCGTCGATCAGTTCTTGCCTGTATGCCTTCCGGTCAAACGTCCGATTCATTCACCC
TCCTTGCGGGATTGCCCCGACTCACGCCGGGGCAATGTGCCCTTATTCCTGATTTGACCCGCCTGGTGCC
TTGGTGTCCAGATAATCCACCTTATCGGCAATGAAGTCGGTCCCGTAGACCGTCTGGCCGTCCTTCTCGT
ACTTGGTATTCCGAATCTTGCCCTGCACGAATACCAGCGACCCCTTGCCCAAATACTTGCCGTGGGCCTC
GGCCTGAGAGCCAAAACACTTGATGCGGAAGAAGTCGGTGCGCTCCTGCTTGTCGCCGGCATCGTTGCGC
CACATCTAGGTACTAAAACAATTCATCCAGTAAAATATAATATTTTATTTTCTCCCAATCAGGCTTGATC
CCCAGTAAGTCAAAAAATAGCTCGACATACTGTTCTTCCCCGATATCCTCCCTGATCGACCGGACGCAGA
AGGCAATGTCATACCACTTGTCCGCCCTGCCGCTTCTCCCAAGATCAATAAAGCCACTTACTTTGCCATC
TTTCACAAAGATGTTGCTGTCTCCCAGGTCGCCGTGGGAAAAGACAAGTTCCTCTTCGGGCTTTTCCGTC
TTTAAAAAATCATACAGCTCGCGCGGATCTTTAAATGGAGTGTCTTCTTCCCAGTTTTCGCAATCCACAT
CGGCCAGATCGTTATTCAGTAAGTAATCCAATTCGGCTAAGCGGCTGTCTAAGCTATTCGTATAGGGACA
ATCCGATATGTCGATGGAGTGAAAGAGCCTGATGCACTCCGCATACAGCTCGATAATCTTTTCAGGGCTT
TGTTCATCTTCATACTCTTCCGAGCAAAGGACGCCATCGGCCTCACTCATGAGCAGATTGCTCCAGCCAT
CATGCCGTTCAAAGTGCAGGACCTTTGGAACAGGCAGCTTTCCTTCCAGCCATAGCATCATGTCCTTTTC
CCGTTCCACATCATAGGTGGTCCCTTTATACCGGCTGTCCGTCATTTTTAAATATAGGTTTTCATTTTCT
CCCACCAGCTTATATACCTTAGCAGGAGACATTCCTTCCGTATCTTTTACGCAGCGGTATTTTTCGATCA
GTTTTTTCAATTCCGGTGATATTCTCATTTTAGCCATTTATTATTTCCTTCCTCTTTTCTACAGTATTTA
AAGATACCCCAAGAAGCTAATTATAACAAGACGAACTCCAATTCACTGTTCCTTGCATTCTAAAACCTTA
AATACCAGAAAACAGCTTTTTCAAAGTTGTTTTCAAAGTTGGCGTATAACATAGTATCGACGGAGCCGAT
TTTGAAACCACAATTATGGGTGATGCTGCCAACTTACTGATTTAGTGTATGATGGTGTTTTTGAGGTGCT
CCAGTGGCTTCTGTTTCTATCAGCTGTCCCTCCTGTTCAGCTACTGACGGGGTGGTGCGTAACGGCAAAA
GCACCGCCGGACATCAGCGCTATCTCTGCTCTCACTGCCGTAAAACATGGCAACTGCAGTTCACTTACAC
CGCTTCTCAACCCGGTACGCACCAGAAAATCATTGATATGGCCATGAATGGCGTTGGATGCCGGGCAACA
GCCCGCATTATGGGCGTTGGCCTCAACACGATTTTACGTCACTTAAAAAACTCAGGCCGCAGTCGGTAAC
CTCGCGCATACAGCCGGGCAGTGACGTCATCGTCTGCGCGGAAATGGACGAACAGTGGGGCTATGTCGGG
GCTAAATCGCGCCAGCGCTGGCTGTTTTACGCGTATGACAGTCTCCGGAAGACGGTTGTTGCGCACGTAT
TCGGTGAACGCACTATGGCGACGCTGGGGCGTCTTATGAGCCTGCTGTCACCCTTTGACGTGGTGATATG
GATGACGGATGGCTGGCCGCTGTATGAATCCCGCCTGAAGGGAAAGCTGCACGTAATCAGCAAGCGATAT
ACGCAGCGAATTGAGCGGCATAACCTGAATCTGAGGCAGCACCTGGCACGGCTGGGACGGAAGTCGCTGT
CGTTCTCAAAATCGGTGGAGCTGCATGACAAAGTCATCGGGCATTATCTGAACATAAAACACTATCAATA
AGTTGGAGTCATTACCCAATTATGATAGAATTTACAAGCTATAAGGTTATTGTCCTGGGTTTCAAGCATT
AGTCCATGCAAGTTTTTATGCTTTGCCCATTCTATAGATATATTGATAAGCGCGCTGCCTATGCCTTGCC
CCCTGAAATCCTTACATACGGCGATATCTTCTATATAAAAGATATATTATCTTATCAGTATTGTCAATAT
ATTCAAGGCAATCTGCCTCCTCATCCTCTTCATCCTCTTCGTCTTGGTAGCTTTTTAAATATGGCGCTTC
ATAGAGTAATTCTGTAAAGGTCCAATTCTCGTTTTCATACCTCGGTATAATCTTACCTATCACCTCAAAT
GGTTCGCTGGGTTTATCGCACCCCCGAACACGAGCACGGCACCCGCGACCACTATGCCAAGAATGCCCAA
GGTAAAAATTGCCGGCCCCGCCATGAAGTCCGTGAATGCCCCGACGGCCGAAGTGAAGGGCAGGCCGCCA
CCCAGGCCGCCGCCCTCACTGCCCGGCACCTGGTCGCTGAATGTCGATGCCAGCACCTGCGGCACGTCAA
TGCTTCCGGGCGTCGCGCTCGGGCTGATCGCCCATCCCGTTACTGCCCCGATCCCGGCAATGGCAAGGAC
TGCCAGCGCTGCCATTTTTGGGGTGAGGCCGTTCGCGGCCGAGGGGCGCAGCCCCTGGGGGGATGGGAGG
CCCGCGTTAGCGGGCCGGGAGGGTTCGAGAAGGGGGGGCACCCCCCTTCGGCGTGCGCGGTCACGCGCAC
AGGGCGCAGCCCTGGTTAAAAACAAGGTTTATAAATATTGGTTTAAAAGCAGGTTAAAAGACAGGTTAGC
GGTGGCCGAAAAACGGGCGGAAACCCTTGCAAATGCTGGATTTTCTGCCTGTGGACAGCCCCTCAAATGT
CAATAGGTGCGCCCCTCATCTGTCAGCACTCTGCCCCTCAAGTGTCAAGGATCGCGCCCCTCATCTGTCA
GTAGTCGCGCCCCTCAAGTGTCAATACCGCAGGGCACTTATCCCCAGGCTTGTCCACATCATCTGTGGGA
AACTCGCGTAAAATCAGGCGTTTTCGCCGATTTGCGAGGCTGGCCAGCTCCACGTCGCCGGCCGAAATCG
AGCCTGCCCCTCATCTGTCAACGCCGCGCCGGGTGAGTCGGCCCCTCAAGTGTCAACGTCCGCCCCTCAT
CTGTCAGTGAGGGCCAAGTTTTCCGCGAGGTATCCACAACGCCGGCGGCCGCGGTGTCTCGCACACGGCT
TCGACGGCGTTTCTGGCGCGTTTGCAGGGCCATAGACGGCCGCCAGCCCAGCGGCGAGGGCAACCAGCCC
GGTGAGCGTCGGAAAGGCGC
